>Addgene plasmid #62752 | mEmerald-CENPA-N-22 | addgene partial sequence | sequence record 147156 | CMV-F 5'-CGCAAATGGGCGGTAGGCGTG-3'
GCAGAGCTGGTTTAGTGAACCGTCAGATCCGCTAGCCACCATGGGCCCGCGCCGCCGGAGCCTAAAGCCC
GAGGCCCCGAGGAGGCGCAGCCCGAGCCCGACCCCGACCCCCGGCCCCTCCCGGCGGGGCCCCTCCTTAG
GCGCTTCCTCCCATCAACACAGTCGGCGGAGACAAGGTTGGCTAAAGGAGATCCGAAAGCTTCAGAAGAG
CACACACCTCTTGATAAGGAAGCTGCCCTTCAGCCGCCTGGCAAGAGAAATATGTGTTAAATTCACTCGT
GGTGTGGACTTCAATTGGCAAGCCCAGGCCCTATTGGCCCTACAAGAGGCAGCAGAAGCATTTCTAGTTC
ATCTCTTTGAGGACGCCTATCTCCTCACCTTACATGCAGGCCGAGTTACTCTCTTCCCAAAGGATGTGCA
ACTGGCCCGGAGGATCCGGGGCCTTGAGGAGGGACTCGGCCTCGAGCTCAAGCTTCGAATTCTGCAGTCG
ACGGTACCGCGGGCCCGGGATCCACCGGTCGCCACCATGGTGAGCAAGGGCGAGGAGCTGTTCACCGGGG
TGGTGCCCATCCTGGTCGAGCTGGACGGCGACGTAAACGGCCACAAGTTCAGCGTGTCCGGCGAGGGCGA
GGGCGATGCCACCTACGGCAAGCTGACCCTGAAGTTCATCTGCAC
