[The description below was written by a language model from this plasmid's Addgene catalogue record.]
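Description:
mEmerald-CENPA-N-22 is a mammalian expression plasmid built on an N1-type cloning vector, designed to produce human CENPA (also known as CENP-A or CenH3, the centromere-specific histone H3 variant) as a fluorescent fusion protein. The CENPA coding sequence, recorded as carrying no mutations, sits downstream of the CMV promoter, which gives strong constitutive transcription in most mammalian cell lines. In keeping with the N1 layout, the mEmerald tag is supplied by the backbone and is fused to the C terminus of the insert. The listing of an SV40 polyA reverse sequencing primer suggests that an SV40 polyadenylation signal follows the fusion. The "22" in the name probably refers to the linker between the two proteins, but the record does not say so, and the cloning method is listed as unknown.

The plasmid is maintained at high copy in E. coli under kanamycin selection. In mammalian cells, the neomycin resistance marker allows G418 selection, so stable lines can be derived as well as transient transfectants. mEmerald is a bright green GFP derivative, with excitation recorded at 487 nm and emission at 509 nm, making it compatible with standard GFP filter sets. The stated localization is nuclear, so the construct serves as a fluorescent marker for visualizing CENPA by live- or fixed-cell microscopy. Given CENPA's known biology, this would typically mean labelling centromeric chromatin. No feature table was supplied, so the origin of replication and other backbone elements cannot be confirmed from the record.
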