Addgene plasmid #62752: mEmerald-CENPA-N-22
Purpose: Localization: Nucleus, N1 Cloning Vector, Excitation:487, Emission:509
Depositing lab: Michael Davidson. Depositing organization: Florida State University, Tallahassee.
Backbone
  Vector backbone: N1 Cloning Vector
  Vector type: Mammalian Expression
  Selectable markers: Neomycin (select with G418)
Growth in bacteria
  Bacterial resistance: Kanamycin, 50 μg/mL
  Growth temperature: 37°C
  Growth strain: DH5alpha
  Copy number: High Copy
Gene/Insert
  Gene/Insert name: CENPA
  Species: H. sapiens (human)
  Mutation: none
  Entrez Gene: CENPA (a.k.a. CENP-A, CenH3)
  Promoter: CMV
  Tag / fusion protein: mEmerald (C terminal on backbone)
  Cloning method: Unknown
  Sequencing primers: 5′ CMV-F; 3′ SV40pA-R
Terms and licenses: Academic/Nonprofit Terms; Industry Terms
How to cite: mEmerald-CENPA-N-22 was a gift from Michael Davidson (Addgene plasmid # 62752 ; http://n2t.net/addgene:62752 ; RRID:Addgene_62752)
